>Addgene plasmid #65035 | pUC18T-mini-Tn7T-Tp-eyfp | depositor full sequence | sequence record 121761 | pUC18T-mini-Tn7T-Tp-eyfp sequence 5707 bps
TCGCGCGTTTCGGTGATGACGGTGAAAACCTCTGACACATGCAGCTCCCGGAGACGGTCACAGCTTGTCT
GTAAGCGGATGCCGGGAGCAGACAAGCCCGTCAGGGCGCGTCAGCGGGTGTTGGCGGGTGTCGGGGCTGG
CTTAACTATGCGGCATCAGAGCAGATTGTACTGAGAGTGCACCATATGCGGTGTGAAATACCGCACAGAT
GCGTAAGGAGAAAATACCGCATCAGGCGCCATTCGCCATTCAGGCTGCGCAACTGTTGGGAAGGGCGATC
GGTGCGGGCCTCTTCGCTATTACGCCAGCTAGAGGACCAGCCGCGTAACCTGGCAAAATCGGTTACGGTT
GAGTAATAAATGGATGCCCTGCGTAAGCGGGTGTGGGCGGACAATAAAGTCTTAAACTGAACAAAATAGA
TCTAAACTATGACAATAAAGTCTTAAACTAGACAGAATAGTTGTAAACTGAAATCAGTCCAGTTATGCTG
TGAAAAAGCATACTGGACTTTTGTTATGGCTAAAGCAAACTCTTCATTTTCTGAAGTGCAAATTGCCCGT
CGTATTAAAGAGGGGCGTGGGGTTCGAGGTCGACGGTATCGATAAGCTAGCTTAATTAGCTGAGCTTGGA
CTCCTGTTGATAGATCCAGTAATGACCTCAGAACTCCATCTGGATTTGTTCAGAACGCTCGGTTGCCGCC
GGGCGTTTTTTATTGGTGAGAATCCAAGCTAGACTGCGATGAGTGGCAGGGCGGGGCGTAATTTTTTTAA
GGCAGTTATTGGTGCCCTTAAACGCCTGGGGTAATGACTCTCTAGCTTGAGGCATCAAATAAAACGAAAG
GCTCAGTCGAAAGACTGGGCCTTTCGTTTTATCTGTTGTTTGTCGGTGAACGCTCTCCTGAGTAGGACAA
ATCCGCCGCTAGGAGCTTGCGGCCCGGACGATGAGCTCGAATTGGGGATCTTGAAGTACCTATTCCGAAG
TTCCTATTCTCTAGAAAGTATAGGAACTTCAGAGCGCTTTTGAAGCTGATGTGCTTAAAAACTTACTCAA
TGGAATAATTCTAGATAATTCTTAGGCCACACGTTCAAGTGCAGCCACAGGATAAATTTGCACTGAGCCT
GGGTGGGATTCGGACTCGACCGCATAGCCTTCAGGAGTGAGTTTTGTGCAATACCAACCGACGACTTGAC
CCTGCCAAGCGGCACCAGATTTCTTGCGTACGCGATCCCCTAAGCCAAAGGTGGCACTCAGGGGAAGCGC
AAACTGCCCTGCAACGGGAGCGTTGGCTTCATCGCTACTTTGACCCATGTCGAATCCTTCTTGTGAATCT
ATTATGGCGACAAGCAAATCGAGCTCTGACTGCCTACCCCACAACAACTATCAGAAAGCACCAGCACAAC
GGCTGCCTAACTTTGTTTTAGGGCGACTGCCCTGCTGCGTAACATCGTTGCTGCTCCATAACATCAAACA
TCGACCCACGGCGTAACGCGCTTGCTGCTTGGATGCCCGAGGCTAGACTGTACAAAAAAACAGTCATAAC
AAGCCATGAAAACCGCCACTGCGCCGTTACCACCGCTGCGTTCGGTCAAGGTTCTGGACCAGTTGCGTGA
GCGCATACGCTACTTGCATTACAGTTTACGAACCGAACAGGCTTATGTCAACTGGGTTCGTGAATTATCC
ATTGCTGTTGACAAAGGGAATCAGGGGATCTTGAAGTTCCTATTCCGAAGTTCCTATTCTCTAGAAAGTA
TAGGAACTTCAGAGCGCTTTTGAAGCTAATTCGAGCTCGATCATGCATGAGCTCACTAGTGGATCCCCCG
GGCTGCAGGAATTCCTCGAGAAGCTTGGGCCCGGTACCTCGCGAAGGCGGGCCGCAAGCTCTTAGCGGCG
GATTTGTCCTACTCAGGAGAGCGTTCACCGACAAACAACAGATAAAACGAAAGGCCCAGTCTTTCGACTG
AGCCTTTCGTTTTATTTGATGCCTCAAGCTAGAGAGTCATTACCCCAGGCGTTTAAGGGCACCAATAACT
GCCTTAAAAAAATTACGCCCCGCCCTGCCACTCATCGCAGTCTAGCTTGGATTCTCACCAATAAAAAACG
CCCGGCGGCAACCGAGCGTTCTGAACAAATCCAGATGGAGTTCTGAGGTCATTACTGGATCTATCAACAG
GAGTCCAAGCTCAGCTAATTAAGCTTATTACTTGTACAGCTCGTCCATGCCGAGAGTGATCCCGGCGGCG
GTCACGAACTCCAGCAGGACCATGTGATCGCGCTTCTCGTTGGGGTCTTTGCTCAGGGCGGACTGGTAGC
TCAGGTAGTGGTTGTCGGGCAGCAGCACGGGGCCGTCGCCGATGGGGGTGTTCTGCTGGTAGTGGTCGGC
GAGCTGCACGCTGCCGTCCTCGATGTTGTGGCGGATCTTGAAGTTCACCTTGATGCCGTTCTTCTGCTTG
TCGGCCATGATATAGACGTTGTGGCTGTTGTAGTTGTACTCCAGCTTGTGCCCCAGGATGTTGCCGTCCT
CCTTGAAGTCGATGCCCTTCAGCTCGATGCGGTTCACCAGGGTGTCGCCCTCGAACTTCACCTCGGCGCG
GGTCTTGTAGTTGCCGTCGTCCTTGAAGAAGATGGTGCGCTCCTGGACGTAGCCTTCGGGCATGGCGGAC
TTGAAGAAGTCGTGCTGCTTCATGTGGTCGGGGTAGCGGGCGAAGCACTGCAGGCCGTAGCCGAAGGTGG
TCACGAGGGTGGGCCAGGGCACGGGCAGCTTGCCGGTGGTGCAGATGAACTTCAGGGTCAGCTTGCCGTA
GGTGGCATCGCCCTCGCCCTCGCCGGACACGCTGAACTTGTGGCCGTTTACGTCGCCGTCCAGCTCGACC
AGGATGGGCACCACCCCGGTGAACAGCTCCTCGCCCTTGCTCAGCATGCTTAATTTCTCCTCTTTAATTC
TAGATGTGTGAAATTGTTATCCGCTCACAATTGAATCTAAGTATCATTGTTATCCGCTCACAAGTCAACA
CTCTTTTTGATAAATTTTCTCGAGGTGAAGACGAAAGGGCCTCGTGATACGCCTATTTTTATAGGTTAAT
GTCATGATAATAATGGTTTCTTAGACGTCAGGTGGCACTTTTCGGGGAAATGTGCGCGGAACCCCTATTT
GTTTATTTTTCTAAATACATTCAAATATGTATCCGCTCATGAGACAATAACCCTGATAAATGCCTTGCAG
GCCAACCAGATAAGTGAAATCTAGTTCCAAACTATTTTGTCATTTTTAATTTTCGTATTAGCTTACGACG
CTACACCCAGTTCCCATCTATTTTGTCACTCTTCCCTAAATAATCCTTAAAAACTCCATTTCCACCCCTC
CCAGTTCCCAACTATTTTGTCCGCCCACAGCGGGGCATTTTTCTTCCTGTTATGTTTGGGCGCTGCATTA
ATGAATCGGCCAACGCGCGGGGAGAGGCGGTTTGCGTATTGGGCGCTCTTCCGCTTCCTCGCTCACTGAC
CCGCTGCGCTCGGTCGTTCGGCTGCGGCGAGCGGTATCAGAGCTTATCGGCCAGCCTCGCAGAGCAGGAT
TCCCGTTGAGCACCGCCAGGTGCGAATAAGGGACAGTGAAGAAGGAACACCCGCTCGCGGGTGGGCCTAC
TTCACCTATCCTGCCCGGCTGACGCCGTTGGATACACCAAGGAAAGTCTACACGAACCCTTTGGCAAAAT
CCTGTATATCGTGCGAAAAAGGATGGATATACCGAAAAAATCGCTATAATGACCCCGAAGCAGGGTTATG
CAGCGGAAAGTATACCTTAAGGAATCCCCTGATAACGCAGGAAAGAACATGTGAGCAAAAGGCCAGCAAA
AGGCCAGGAACCGTAAAAAGGCCGCGTTGCTGGCGTTTTTCCATAGGCTCCGCCCCCCTGACGAGCATCA
CAAAAATCGACGCTCGAGTCAGAGGTGGCGAAACCCGACAGGACTATAAAGATACCAGGCGTTTCCCCCT
GGAAGCTCCCTCGTGCGCTCTCCTGTTCCGACCCTGCCGCTTACCGGATACCTGTCCGCCTTTCTCCCTT
CGGGAAGCGTGGCGCTTTCTCATAGCTCACGCTGTAGGTATCTCAGTTCGGTGTAGGTCGTTCGCTCCAA
GCTGGGCTGTGTGCACGAACCCCCCGTTCAGCCCGACCGCTGCGCCTTATCCGGTAACTATCGTCTTGAG
TCCAACCCGGTAAGACACGACTTATCGCCACTGGCAGCAGCCACTGGTAACAGGATTAGCAGAGCGAGGT
ATGTAGGCGGTGCTACAGAGTTCTTGAAGTGGTGGCCTAACTACGGCTACACTAGAAGGACAGTATTTGG
TATCTGCGCTCTGCTGAAGCCAGTTACCTTCGGAAAAAGAGTTGGTAGCTCTTGATCCGGCAAACAAACC
ACCGCTGGTAGCGGTGGTTTTTTTGTTTGCAAGCAGCAGATTACGCGCAGAAAAAAAGGATCTCAAGAAG
ATCCTTTGATCTTTTCTACGGGGTCTGACGCTCAGTGGAACGAAAACTCACGTTAAGGGATTTTGGTCAT
GAGATTATCAAAAAGGATCTTCACCTAGATCCTTTTAAATTAAAAATGAAGTTTTAAATCAATCTAAAGT
ATATATGAGTAAACTTGGTCTGACAGTTACCAATGCTTAATCAGTGAGGCACCTATCTCAGCGATCTGTC
TATTTCGTTCATCCATAGTTGCCTGACTCCCCGTCGTGTAGATAACTACGATACGGGAGGGCTTACCATC
TGGCCCCAGTGCTGCAATGATACCGCGAGACCCACGCTCACCGGCTCCAGATTTATCAGCAATAAACCAG
CCAGCCGGAAGGGCCGAGCGCAGAAGTGGTCCTGCAACTTTATCCGCCTCCATCCAGTCTATTAATTGTT
GCCGGGAAGCTAGAGTAAGTAGTTCGCCAGTTAATAGTTTGCGCAACGTTGTTGCCATTGCTACAGGCAT
CGTGGTGTCACGCTCGTCGTTTGGTATGGCTTCATTCAGCTCCGGTTCCCAACGATCAAGGCGAGTTACA
TGATCCCCCATGTTGTGCAAAAAAGCGGTTAGCTCCTTCGGTCCTCCGATCGTTGTCAGAAGTAAGTTGG
CCGCAGTGTTATCACTCATGGTTATGGCAGCACTGCATAATTCTCTTACTGTCATGCCATCCGTAAGATG
CTTTTCTGTGACTGGTGAGTACTCAACCAAGTCATTCTGAGAATAGTGTATGCGGCGACCGAGTTGCTCT
TGCCCGGCGTCAATACGGGATAATACCGCGCCACATAGCAGAACTTTAAAAGTGCTCATCATTGGAAAAC
GTTCTTCGGGGCGAAAACTCTCAAGGATCTTACCGCTGTTGAGATCCAGTTCGATGTAACCCACTCGTGC
ACCCAACTGATCTTCAGCATCTTTTACTTTCACCAGCGTTTCTGGGTGAGCAAAAACAGGAAGGCAAAAT
GCCGCAAAAAAGGGAATAAGGGCGACACGGAAATGTTGAATACTCATACTCTTCCTTTTTCAATATTATT
GAAGCATTTATCAGGGTTATTGTCTCATGAGCGGATACATATTTGAATGTATTTAGAAAAATAAACAAAT
AGGGGTTCCGCGCACATTTCCCCGAAAAGTGCCACCTGACGTCTAAGAAACCATTATTATCATGACATTA
ACCTATAAAAATAGGCGTATCACGAGGCCCTTTCGTC
Features (pLannotate 1.2.2; 27 found; start..end, strand, type, name):
    137..236     +  misc_feature   bom (fragment): basis of mobility region from pBR322
    242..310     -  CDS            lacZα (fragment): LacZα fragment of β-galactosidase; lacZ fragment
    382..580     -  mobile_element Tn7R (fragment): mini-Tn7 element (right end of the Tn7 transposon) Tn7
    584..608     -  misc_feature   MCS (fragment): pBluescript multiple cloning site
    629..723     +  terminator     lambda t0 terminator: transcription terminator from phage lambda
    733..762     +  CDS            CmR (fragment): chloramphenicol acetyltransferase confers resistance to chloramphenicol
    826..912     +  terminator     rrnB T1 terminator: Escherichia coli rrnB; transcription terminator T1 from the E. coli rrnB gene
    977..1010    +  protein_bind   FRT (minimal): supports FLP-mediated excision but not integration (Turan and Bode, 2011) FLP recombinase from the Saccharomyces cerevisiae 2μ plasmid
   1072..1308    -  CDS            TpR: E. coli plasmid-associated dihydrofolate reductase; dhfrIIb from plasmid R388; confers resistance to trimethoprim
   1390..1456    -  ncRNA          AAC AAD leader (fragment): Accession: RF02912 - putative aminoglycoside riboswitch / attI site
   1633..1661    -  promoter       Pc promoter: intI1 (promoter lies within the coding sequence); class 1 integron promoter
   1713..1760    +  protein_bind   FRT: FLP-mediated recombination occurs in the 8-bp core sequence TCTAGAAA (Turan and Bode, 2011). FLP recombinase from the Saccharomyces cerevisiae 2μ plasmid
   1805..1834    +  misc_feature   MCS (fragment): pBluescript multiple cloning site
   1892..1978    -  terminator     rrnB T1 terminator: Escherichia coli rrnB; transcription terminator T1 from the E. coli rrnB gene
   2042..2071    -  CDS            CmR (fragment): chloramphenicol acetyltransferase confers resistance to chloramphenicol
   2081..2175    -  terminator     lambda t0 terminator: transcription terminator from phage lambda
   2201..2917    -  CDS            EYFP: EYFP is a basic (constitutively fluorescent) green/yellow fluorescent protein published in 1996, derived from Aequorea victoria. It is reported to be a very rapidly-maturing weak dimer with high acid sensitivity.
   2954..2970    -  protein_bind   lac operator: The lac repressor binds to the lac operator to inhibit transcription in E. coli. This inhibition can be relieved by adding lactose or isopropyl-β-D-thiogalactopyranoside (IPTG). lac repressor encoded by lacI
   2987..3003    -  protein_bind   lac operator: The lac repressor binds to the lac operator to inhibit transcription in E. coli. This inhibition can be relieved by adding lactose or isopropyl-β-D-thiogalactopyranoside (IPTG). lac repressor encoded by lacI
   3135..3213    +  promoter       AmpR promoter (fragment): bla
   3224..3389    -  mobile_element Tn7L: mini-Tn7 element (left end of the Tn7 transposon) Tn7
   3422..3476    -  CDS            lacI (fragment): lac repressor; lacI; The lac repressor binds to the lac operator to inhibit transcription in E. coli. This inhibition can be relieved by adding lactose or isopropyl-β-D-thiogalactopyranoside (IPTG).
   3548..3656    -  oriT           oriT: incP origin of transfer
   3888..4476    -  rep_origin     ori: high-copy-number ColE1/pMB1/pBR322/pUC origin of replication
   4647..5507    -  CDS            AmpR: β-lactamase; bla; confers resistance to ampicillin, carbenicillin, and related antibiotics
   5508..5612    -  promoter       AmpR promoter: bla
   5707..35      +  CDS            rop (fragment) (across the origin): Rop protein, which maintains plasmids at low copy number; rop
