[The description below was written by a language model from this plasmid's Addgene catalogue record and pLannotate feature annotations shown in this document.]
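Description:
pUC18T-mini-Tn7T-Tp-eyfp is a 5.7 kb mobilizable mini-Tn7 delivery plasmid for tagging bacteria with yellow fluorescent protein by chromosomal insertion. It is built on the pUC18T-mini-Tn7T-Tp backbone. In E. coli it replicates at high copy from a ColE1/pUC-type origin and is selected with ampicillin through the bla gene; it also confers trimethoprim resistance. An incP oriT in the backbone lets the plasmid be transferred by conjugation into recipient species. In many non-enteric recipients a pUC-type replicon is not expected to be maintained, so the plasmid would behave as a suicide delivery vector, although the record does not say this explicitly.

The transposable segment lies between the Tn7R and Tn7L ends and carries two modules. One is a trimethoprim resistance cassette: the R388-type dihydrofolate reductase gene expressed from a class 1 integron Pc promoter. It is flanked by FRT sites, so FLP recombinase can remove the marker after integration and leave an unmarked insertion. The other module is the EYFP coding sequence. Two lac operator sites are annotated just upstream of it, which points to a lac-type promoter, but the feature table does not name the promoter itself. Lambda t0 and rrnB T1 terminators appear at two positions in the element, one pair just inside Tn7R and one just downstream of EYFP, and they presumably insulate the cassette and the neighbouring chromosomal genes from read-through transcription.

No Tn7 transposase genes are annotated, so transposition functions must be supplied from a separate source. The associated work concerns insertion at single attTn7 sites in bacteria such as Pseudomonas aeruginosa, which gives stable, single-copy fluorescent labelling.
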