Addgene plasmid #65035: pUC18T-mini-Tn7T-Tp-eyfp
Purpose: TpR mini-Tn7 vector, mobilizable, for YFP tagging bacteria
Depositing lab: Herbert Schweizer. Depositing organization: Colorado State University, Fort Collins. Publication: mini-Tn7 insertion in bacteria with single attTn7 sites: example Pseudomonas aeruginosa. Choi KH, Schweizer HP. Nat Protoc. 2006;1(1):153-61. 10.1038/nprot.2006.24 PubMed 17406227.
Backbone
  Vector backbone: pUC18T-mini-Tn7T-Tp
  Backbone manufacturer: Herbert Schweizer
  Total vector size (bp): 5707
  Vector type: Bacterial Expression
Growth in bacteria
  Bacterial resistance: Ampicillin, 100 μg/mL
  Growth temperature: 37°C
  Growth strain: DH5alpha
  Growth instructions: also Trimethoprim resistant
  Copy number: High Copy
Gene/Insert
  Gene/Insert name: eyfp (alt name: YFP)
Terms and licenses: Academic/Nonprofit Terms; Industry Terms: Not Available to Industry
Depositor comments: GenBank Accession # DQ493883
How to cite: pUC18T-mini-Tn7T-Tp-eyfp was a gift from Herbert Schweizer (Addgene plasmid # 65035 ; http://n2t.net/addgene:65035 ; RRID:Addgene_65035)
