>Addgene plasmid #65035 | pUC18T-mini-Tn7T-Tp-eyfp | addgene partial sequence | sequence record 112884 | EGFP-N 5'-CGTCGCCGTCCAGCTCGACCAG-3'
CGCACCTGGCGGTGCTCAACGGGAATCCTGCTCTGCGAGGCTGGCCGATAAGCTCTGATACCGCTCGCCG
CAGCCGAACGACCGAGCGCAGCGGGTCAGTGAGCGAGGAAGCGGAAGAGCGCCCAATACGCAAACCGCCT
CTCCCCGCGCGTTGGCCGATTCATTAATGCAGCGCCCAAACATAACAGGAAGAAAAATGCCCCGCTGTGG
GCGGACAAAATAGTTGGGAACTGGGAGGGGTGGAAATGGAGTTTTTAAGGATTATTTAGGGAAGAGTGAC
AAAATAGATGGGAACTGGGTGTAGCGTCGTAAGCTAATACGAAAATTAAAAATGACAAAATAGTTTGGAA
CTAGATTTCACTTATCTGGTTGGCCTGCAAGGTTTATCAGGGTTATTGTCTCATGAGCGGATACATATTT
GAATGTATTTAGAAAAATAAACAAATAGGGGTTCCGCGCACATTTCCCCGAAAAGTGCCACCTGACGTCT
AAGAAACCATTATTATCATGACATTAACCTATAAAAATAGGCGTATCACGAGGCCCTTTCGTCTTCACCT
CGAGAAAATTTATCAAAAAGAGTGTTGACTTGTGAGCGGATAACAATGATACTTAGATTCAATTGTGAGC
GGATAACAATTTCACACATCTAGAATTAAAGAGGAGAAATTAAGCATGCTGAGC
