>Addgene plasmid #65035 | pUC18T-mini-Tn7T-Tp-eyfp | addgene partial sequence | sequence record 115268 | EGFP-C 5'-CATGGTCCTGCTGGAGTTCGTG-3'
CTGTACAAGTAATAAGCTTAATTAGCTGAGCTTGGACTCCTGTTGATAGATCCAGTAATGACCTCAGAAC
TCCATCTGGATTTGTTCAGAACGCTCGGTTGCCGCCGGGCGTTTTTTATTGGTGAGAATCCAAGCTAGAC
TGCGATGAGTGGCAGGGCGGGGCGTAATTTTTTTAAGGCAGTTATTGGTGCCCTTAAACGCCTGGGGTAA
TGACTCTCTAGCTTGAGGCATCAAATAAAACGAAAGGCTCAGTCGAAAGACTGGGCCTTTCGTTTTATCT
GTTGTTTGTCGGTGAACGCTCTCCTGAGTAGGACAAATCCGCCGCTAGGAGCTTGCGGCCCCCTTCGCGA
GGTACCGGGCCCAAGCTTCTCGAGGAATTCCTGCAGCCCGGGGGATCCACTAGTGAGCTCATGCATGATC
GAGCTCGAATTAGCTTCAAAAGCGCTCTGAAGTTCCTATACTTTCTAGAGAATAGGAACTTCGGAATAGG
AACTTCAAGATCCCCTGATTCCCTTTGTCAACAGCAATGGATAATTCACGAACCCAGTTGACATAAGCCT
GTTCGGTTCGTAAACTGTAATGCAAGTAGCGTATGCGCTCACGCAACTGGTCCAGAACCTTGACCGAACG
CAGCGGTGGTAACGGCGCAGTGGCGGTTTTCATGGCTTGTTATGACTGTTTTTTTGTACAGTCTATGCCT
CGGGCATCCAAGCAGCAAGCGCGTTACGCCGTGGGTCGATGTTTGATGTTATGGAGCAGCAACGATGTTA
CGCAGCAGGGCAGTCGCCCT
